>Addgene plasmid #28304 | pAAV-FLEX-GFP | addgene full sequence | sequence record 450290 | Addgene NGS Result
TTGAGATCCTTTTTTTCTGCGCGTAATCTGCTGCTTGCAAACAAAAAAACCACCGCTACCAGCGGTGGTT
TGTTTGCCGGATCAAGAGCTACCAACTCTTTTTCCGAAGGTAACTGGCTTCAGCAGAGCGCAGATACCAA
ATACTGTTCTTCTAGTGTAGCCGTAGTTAGGCCACCACTTCAAGAACTCTGTAGCACCGCCTACATACCT
CGCTCTGCTAATCCTGTTACCAGTGGCTGCTGCCAGTGGCGATAAGTCGTGTCTTACCGGGTTGGACTCA
AGACGATAGTTACCGGATAAGGCGCAGCGGTCGGGCTGAACGGGGGGTTCGTGCACACAGCCCAGCTTGG
AGCGAACGACCTACACCGAACTGAGATACCTACAGCGTGAGCTATGAGAAAGCGCCACGCTTCCCGAAGG
GAGAAAGGCGGACAGGTATCCGGTAAGCGGCAGGGTCGGAACAGGAGAGCGCACGAGGGAGCTTCCAGGG
GGAAACGCCTGGTATCTTTATAGTCCTGTCGGGTTTCGCCACCTCTGACTTGAGCGTCGATTTTTGTGAT
GCTCGTCAGGGGGGCGGAGCCTATGGAAAAACGCCAGCAACGCGGCCTTTTTACGGTTCCTGGCCTTTTG
CTGGCCTTTTGCTCACATGTTCTTTCCTGCGTTATCCCCTGATTCTGTGGATAACCGTATTACCGCCTTT
GAGTGAGCTGATACCGCTCGCCGCAGCCGAACGACCGAGCGCAGCGAGTCAGTGAGCGAGGAAGCGGAAG
AGCGCCCAATACGCAAACCGCCTCTCCCCGCGCGTTGGCCGATTCATTAATGCAGCTGCGCGCTCGCTCG
CTCACTGAGGCCGCCCGGGCAAAGCCCGGGCGTCGGGCGACCTTTGGTCGCCCGGCCTCAGTGAGCGAGC
GAGCGCGCAGAGAGGGAGTGGCCAACTCCATCACTAGGGGTTCCTTGTAGTTAATGATTAACCCGCCATG
CTACTTATCTACGTAGCCATGCTCTAGGAAGATCCTTATCGATTTTACCACATTTGTAGAGGTTTTACTT
GCTTTAAAAAACCTCCCACATCTCCCCCTGAACCTGAAACATAAAATGAATGCAATTGTTGTTGTTAACT
TGTTTATTGCAGCTTATAATGGTTACAAATAAAGCAATAGCATCACAAATTTCACAAATAAAGCATTTTT
TTCACTGCATTCTAGTTGTGGTTTGTCCAAACTCATCAATGTATCTTATCATGTCTGCTCGAAGCGGCCG
CCCGGGTCGACGGTATCGATGCGGGGAGGCGGCCCAAAGGGAGATCCGACTCGTCTGAGGGCGAAGGCGA
AGACGCGGAAGAGGCCGCAGAGCCGGCAGCAGGCCGCGGGAAGGAAGGTCCGCTGGATTGAGGGCCGAAG
GGACGTAGCAGAAGGACGTCCCGCGCAGAATCCAGGTGGCAACACAGGCGAGCAGCCAAGGAAAGGACGA
TGATTTCCCCGACAACACCACGGAATTGTCAGTGCCCAACAGCCGAGCCCCTGTCCAGCAGCGGGCAAGG
CAGGCGGCGATGAGTTCCGCCGTGGCAATAGGGAGGGGGAAAGCGAAAGTCCCGGAAAGGAGCTGACAGG
TGGTGGCAATGCCCCAACCAGTGGGGGTTGCGTCAGCAAACACAGTGCACACCACGCCACGTTGCCTGAC
AACGGGCCACAACTCCTCATAAAGAGACAGCAACCAGGATTTATACAAGGAGGAGAAAATGAAAGCCATA
CGGGAAGCAATAGCATGATACAAAGGCATTAAAGCAGCGTATCCACATAGCGTAAAAGGAGCAACATAGT
TAAGAATACCAGTCAATCTTTCACAAATTTTGTAATCCAGAGGTTGATTATCGATAAGCTTGATATCGAA
TTCGAACCTCTTCGAGGGACATAACTTCGTATAATGTATGCTATACGAAGTTATGGGTCGATGGTGAGAT
CTGGACTAGAGGGTCGATGGTGATGCTTGGATCAAAATAGGAAGAATCCCAATGATAACTTCGTATAAAG
TATCCTATACGAAGTTATACTAGAATTCGGTACCGCCACCATGGTGAGCAAGGGCGAGGAGCTGTTCACC
GGGGTGGTGCCCATCCTGGTCGAGCTGGACGGCGACGTAAACGGCCACAAGTTCAGCGTGTCCGGCGAGG
GCGAGGGCGATGCCACCTACGGCAAGCTGACCCTGAAGTTCATTTGCACCACCGGCAAGCTGCCCGTGCC
CTGGCCCACCCTCGTGACCACCCTGACCTACGGCGTGCAGTGCTTCAGCCGCTACCCCGACCACATGAAG
CAGCACGACTTCTTCAAGTCCGCCATGCCCGAAGGCTACGTCCAGGAGCGCACCATCTTCTTCAAGGACG
ACGGCAACTACAAGACCCGCGCCGAGGTGAAGTTCGAGGGCGACACCCTGGTGAACCGCATCGAGCTGAA
GGGCATCGACTTCAAGGAGGACGGCAACATCCTGGGGCACAAGCTGGAGTACAACTACAACAGCCACAAC
GTCTATATCATGGCCGACAAGCAGAAGAACGGCATCAAGGTGAACTTCAAGATCCGCCACAACATCGAGG
ACGGCAGCGTGCAGCTCGCCGACCACTACCAGCAGAACACCCCCATCGGCGACGGCCCCGTGCTGCTGCC
CGACAACCACTACCTGAGCACCCAGTCCGCCCTGAGCAAAGACCCCAACGAGAAGCGCGATCACATGGTC
CTGCTGGAGTTCGTGACCGCCGCCGGGATCACTCTCGGCATGGACGAGCTGTACAAGTAAAACTCGAGGG
GGGATCCCTAGTATAACTTCGTATAGCATACATTATACGAAGTTATGGGTCGATGGTGATGCTTGGCAAT
TCGGGTCGATGGTGAAGCATTGGTCTTCCTATTTTGATATAACTTCGTATAGGATACTTTATACGAAGTT
ATGGGGATCCAATTCTTTGCCAAAATGATGAGACAGCACAATAACCAGCACGTTGCCCAGGAGCTGTAGG
AAAAAGAAGAAGGCATGAACATGGTTAGCAGAGGCTCTAGAGCCGCCGGTCACACGCCAGAAGCCGAACC
CCGCCCTGCCCCGTCCCCCCCGAAGGCAGCCGTCCCCCCGCGGACAGCCCCGAGCCGCTCCCCCCGCACA
AAGGGCCCTCCCGGAGCCCCTCAAGGCTTTCACGCAGCCACAGAAAAGAAACAAGCCGTCATTAAACCAA
GCGCTAATTACAGCCCGGAGGAGAAGGGCCGTCCCGCCCGCTCACCTGTGGGAGTAACGCGGTCAGTCAG
AGCCGGGGCGGGCGGCGCGAGGCGGCGGCGGAGCGGGGCACGGGGCGAAGGCAGCGCGCAGCGACTCCCG
CCCGCCGCGCGCTTCGCTTTTTATAGGGCCGCCGCCGCCGCCGCCTCGCCATAAAAGGAAACTTTCGGAG
CGCGCCGCTCTGATTGGCTGCCGCCGCACCTCTCCGCCTCGCCCCGCCCCGCCCCTCGCCCCGCCCCGCC
CCGCCTGGCGCGCGCCCCCCCCCCCCCCCCCCCGCCCCCATCGCTGCACAAAATAATTAAAAAATAAATA
AATACAAAATTGGGGGTGGGGAGGGGGGGGAGATGGGGAGAGTGAAGCAGAACGTGGGGCTCACCTCGAC
CATGGTAATAGCGATGACTAATACGTAGATGTACTGCCAAGTAGGAAAGTCCCATAAGGTCATGTACTGG
GCATAATGCCAGGCGGGCCATTTACCGTCATTGACGTCAATAGGGGGCGTACTTGGCATATGATACACTT
GATGTACTGCCAAGTGGGCAGTTTACCGTAAATACTCCACCCATTGACGTCAATGGAAAGTCCCTATTGG
CGTTACTATGGGAACATACGTCATTATTGACGTCAATGGTACTCTTCCTAGAGCATGGCTACGTAGATAA
GTAGCATGGCGGGTTAATCATTAACTACAAGGAACCCCTAGTGATGGAGTTGGCCACTCCCTCTCTGCGC
GCTCGCTCGCTCACTGAGGCCGGGCGACCAAAGGTCGCCCGACGCCCGGGCTTTGCCCGGGCGGCCTCAG
TGAGCGAGCGAGCGCGCAGCTGGCGTAATAGCGAAGAGGCCCGCACCGATCGCCCTTCCCAACAGTTGCG
CAGCCTGAATGGCGAATGGG
[124 nt withheld, positions 4151-4274]
C
[91 nt withheld, positions 4276-4366]
A
[49 nt withheld, positions 4368-4416]
CCTTTGACGTTGGAGTCCACGTTCTTT
[37 nt withheld, positions 4444-4480]
ACCCTATCTCGGTCTATTCTTTTGATTTATAAGGGATTTTGCCGATTTCGGCCTATTGGTTAAAAAATGA
GCTGATTTAACAAAAATTTAACGCGAATTTTAACAAAATATTAACGCTTACAATTTAGGTGGCACTTTTC
GGGGAAATGTGCGCGGAACCCCTATTTGTTTATTTTTCTAAATACATTCAAATATGTATCCGCTCATGAG
ACAATAACCCTGATAAATGCTTCAATAATATTGAAAAAGGAAGAGTATGAGTATTCAACATTTCCGTGTC
GCCCTTATTCCCTTTTTTGCGGCATTTTGCCTTCCTGTTTTTGCTCACCCAGAAACGCTGGTGAAAGTAA
AAGATGCTGAAGATCAGTTGGGTGCACGAGTGGGTTACATCGAACTGGATCTCAACAGCGGTAAGATCCT
TGAGAGTTTTCGCCCCGAAGAACGTTTTCCAATGATGAGCACTTTTAAAGTTCTGCTATGTGGCGCGGTA
TTATCCCGTATTGACGCCGGGCAAGAGCAACTCGGTCGCCGCATACACTATTCTCAGAATGACTTGGTTG
AGTACTCACCAGTCACAGAAAAGCATCTTACGGATGGCATGACAGTAAGAGAATTATGCAGTGCTGCCAT
AACCATGAGTGATAACACTGCGGCCAACTTACTTCTGACAACGATCGGAGGACCGAAGGAGCTAACCGCT
TTTTTGCACAACATGGGGGATCATGTAACTCGCCTTGATCGTTGGGAACCGGAGCTGAATGAAGCCATAC
CAAACGACGAGCGTGACACCACGATGCCTGTAGCAATGGCAACAACGTTGCGCAAACTATTAACTGGCGA
ACTACTTACTCTAGCTTCCCGGCAACAATTAATAGACTGGATGGAGGCGGATAAAGTTGCAGGACCACTT
CTGCGCTCGGCCCTTCCGGCTGGCTGGTTTATTGCTGATAAATCTGGAGCCGGTGAGCGTGGGTCTCGCG
GTATCATTGCAGCACTGGGGCCAGATGGTAAGCCCTCCCGTATCGTAGTTATCTACACGACGGGGAGTCA
GGCAACTATGGATGAACGAAATAGACAGATCGCTGAGATAGGTGCCTCACTGATTAAGCATTGGTAACTG
TCAGACCAAGTTTACTCATATATACTTTAGATTGATTTAAAACTTCATTTTTAATTTAAAAGGATCTAGG
TGAAGATCCTTTTTGATAATCTCATGACCAAAATCCCTTAACGTGAGTTTTCGTTCCACTGAGCGTCAGA
CCCCGTAGAAAAGATCAAAGGATCTTC
Features (pLannotate 1.2.2; 22 found; start..end, strand, type, name):
      1..589     +  rep_origin     ori: high-copy-number ColE1/pMB1/pBR322/pUC origin of replication
    772..828     +  CDS            lacI (fragment): lac repressor; lacI; The lac repressor binds to the lac operator to inhibit transcription in E. coli. This inhibition can be relieved by adding lactose or isopropyl-β-D-thiogalactopyranoside (IPTG).
    822..955     -  repeat_region  AAV2 ITR: inverted terminal repeat of adeno-associated virus serotype 2 inverted
   1026..1094    +  CDS            large T antigen (fragment): large T antigen from SV40 (simian virus 40)
   1117..1238    +  polyA_signal   SV40 poly(A) signal: SV40 polyadenylation signal
   1281..1869    -  misc_feature   WPRE: woodchuck hepatitis virus posttranscriptional regulatory element
   1869..1893    -  misc_feature   MCS (fragment): pBluescript multiple cloning site
   1911..1944    -  protein_bind   loxP: Cre-mediated recombination occurs in the 8-bp core sequence (GCATACAT). Cre recombinase
   2015..2048    -  protein_bind   lox2272: Cre-mediated recombination occurs in the 8-bp core sequence (GGATACTT). lox2272 sites are compatible with each other, but incompatible with loxP or loxN sites (Lee and Saito, 1988). Cre recombinase
   2071..2787    +  CDS            EGFP: EGFP is a basic (constitutively fluorescent) green fluorescent protein published in 1996, derived from Aequorea victoria. It is reported to be a rapidly-maturing weak dimer with moderate acid sensitivity.
   2813..2846    +  protein_bind   loxP: Cre-mediated recombination occurs in the 8-bp core sequence (GCATACAT). Cre recombinase
   2909..2942    +  protein_bind   lox2272: Cre-mediated recombination occurs in the 8-bp core sequence (GGATACTT). lox2272 sites are compatible with each other, but incompatible with loxP or loxN sites (Lee and Saito, 1988). Cre recombinase
   2941..3006    -  CDS            HBB (fragment): HBB_LEPEU - Experimental evidence at protein level: Swiss-Prot protein existence level 1. Involved in oxygen transport from the lung to the various peripheral tissues. From Lepus europaeus (European hare).
   3004..3134    -  intron         chimeric intron (fragment): chimera between introns from chicken β-actin and rabbit β-globin
   3223..3358    -  intron         hybrid intron (fragment): hybrid between chicken β-actin (CBA) and minute virus of mice (MMV) introns (Gray et al., 2011)
   3359..3639    -  promoter       chicken β-actin promoter: No description available
   3641..3889    -  enhancer       CMV enhancer (fragment): human cytomegalovirus immediate early enhancer
   3950..4082    +  repeat_region  AAV2 ITR (fragment): inverted terminal repeat of adeno-associated virus serotype 2 inverted
   4077..4146    +  CDS            lacZα (fragment): LacZα fragment of β-galactosidase; lacZ fragment
   4151..4579    +  rep_origin     f1 ori (sequence partly withheld): f1 bacteriophage origin of replication; arrow indicates direction of (+) strand synthesis
   4632..4736    +  promoter       AmpR promoter: bla
   4737..5597    +  CDS            AmpR: β-lactamase; bla; confers resistance to ampicillin, carbenicillin, and related antibiotics
