>Addgene plasmid #28304 | pAAV-FLEX-GFP Sequencing Result | analyzer sequence | sequence record 162223
AGCGCCCAATACGCAAACCGCCTCTCCCCGCGCGTTGGCCGATTCATTAATGCAGCTGCGCGCTCGCTCG
CTCACTGAGGCCGCCCGGGCAAAGCCCGGGCGTCGGGCGACCTTTGGTCGCCCGGCCTCAGTGAGCGAGC
GAGCGCGCAGAGAGGGAGTGGCCAACTCCATCACTAGGGGTTCCTTGTAGTTAATGATTAACCCGCCATG
CTACTTATCTACGTAGCCATGCTCTAGGAAGATCCTTATCGATTTTACCACATTTGTAGAGGTTTTACTT
GCTTTAAAAAACCTCCCACATCTCCCCCTGAACCTGAAACATAAAATGAATGCAATTGTTGTTGTTAACT
TGTTTATTGCAGCTTATAATGGTTACAAATAAAGCAATAGCATCACAAATTTCACAAATAAAGCATTTTT
TTCACTGCATTCTAGTTGTGGTTTGTCCAAACTCATCAATGTATCTTATCATGTCTGCTCGAAGCGGCCG
CCCGGGTCGACGGTATCGATGCGGGGAGGCGGCCCAAAGGGAGATCCGACTCGTCTGAGGGCGAAGGCGA
AGACGCGGAAGAGGCCGCAGAGCCGGCAGCAGGCCGCGGGAAGGAAGGTCCGCTGGATTGAGGGCCGAAG
GGACGTAGCAGAAGGACGTCCCGCGCAGAATCCAGGTGGCAACACAGGCGAGCAGCCAAGGAAAGGACGA
TGATTTCCCCGACAACACCACGGAATTGTCAGTGCCCAACAGCCGAGCCCCTGTCCAGCAGCGGGCAAGG
CAGGCGGCGATGAGTTCCGCCGTGGCAATAGGGAGGGGGAAAGCGAAAGTCCCGGAAAGGAGCTGACAGG
TGGTGGCAATGCCCCAACCAGTGGGGGTTGCGTCAGCAAACACAGTGCACACCACGCCACGTTGCCTGAC
AACGGGCCACAACTCCTCATAAAGAGACAGCAACCAGGATTTATACAAGGAGGAGAAAATGAAAGCCATA
CGGGAAGCAATAGCATGATACAAAGGCATTAAAGCAGCGTATCCACATAGCGTAAAAGGAGCAACATAGT
TAAGAATACCAGTCAATCTTTCACAAATTTTGTAATCCAGAGGTTGATTATCGATAAGCTTGATATCGAA
TTCGAACCTCTTCGAGGGACATAACTTCGTATAATGTATGCTATACGAAGTTATGGGTCGATGGTGAGAT
CTGGACTAGAGGGTCGATGGTGATGCTTGGATCAAAATAGGAAGAATCCCAATGATAACTTCGTATAAAG
TATCCTATACGAAGTTATACTAGAATTCGGTACCGCCACCATGGTGAGCAAGGGCGAGGAGCTGTTCACC
GGGGTGGTGCCCATCCTGGTCGAGCTGGACGGCGACGTAAACGGCCACAAGTTCAGCGTGTCCGGCGAGG
GCGAGGGCGATGCCACCTACGGCAAGCTGACCCTGAAGTTCATTTGCACCACCGGCAAGCTGCCCGTGCC
CTGGCCCACCCTCGTGACCACCCTGACCTACGGCGTGCAGTGCTTCAGCCGCTACCCCGACCACATGAAG
CAGCACGACTTCTTCAAGTCCGCCATGCCCGAAGGCTACGTCCAGGAGCGCACCATCTTCTTCAAGGACG
ACGGCAACTACAAGACCCGCGCCGAGGTGAAGTTCGAGGGCGACACCCTGGTGAACCGCATCGAGCTGAA
GGGCATCGACTTCAAGGAGGACGGCAACATCCTGGGGCACAAGCTGGAGTACAACTACAACAGCCACAAC
GTCTATATCATGGCCGACAAGCAGAAGAACGGCATCAAGGTGAACTTCAAGATCCGCCACAACATCGAGG
ACGGCAGCGTGCAGCTCGCCGACCACTACCAGCAGAACACCCCCATCGGCGACGGCCCCGTGCTGCTGCC
CGACAACCACTACCTGAGCACCCAGTCCGCCCTGAGCAAAGACCCCAACGAGAAGCGCGATCACATGGTC
CTGCTGGAGTTCGTGACCGCCGCCGGGATCACTCTCGGCATGGACGAGCTGTACAAGTAAAACTCGAGGG
GGGATCCCTAGTATAACTTCGTATAGCATACATTATACGAAGTTATGGGTCGATGGTGATGCTTGGCAAT
TCGGGTCGATGGTGAAGCATTGGTCTTCCTATTTTGATATAACTTCGTATAGGATACTTTATACGAAGTT
ATGGGGATCCAATTCTTTGCCAAAATGATGAGACAGCACAATAACCAGCACGTTGCCCAGGAGCTGTAGG
AAAAAGAAGAAGGCATGAACATGGTTAGCAGAGGCTCTAGAGCCGCCGGTCACACGCCAGAAGCCGAACC
CCGCCCTGCCCCGTCCCCCCCGAAGGCAGCCGTCCCCCCGCGGACAGCCCCGAGCCGCTCCCCCCGCACA
AAGGGCCCTCCCGGAGCCCCTCAAGGCTTTCACGCAGCCACAGAAAAGAAACAAGCCGTCATTAAACCAA
GCGCTAATTACAGCCCGGAGGAGAAGGGCCGTCCCGCCCGCTCACCTGTGGGAGTAACGCGGTCAGTCAG
AGCCGGGGCGGGCGGCGCGAGGCGGCGGCGGAGCGGGGCACGGGGCGAAGGCAGCGCGCAGCGACTCCCG
CCCGCCGCGCGCTTCGCTTTTTATAGGGCCGCCGCCGCCGCCGCCTCGCCATAAAAGGAAACTTTCGGAG
CGCGCCGCTCTGATTGGCTGCCGCCGCACCTCTCCGCCTCGCCCCGCCCCGCCCCTCGCCCCGCCCCGCC
CCGCCTGGCGCGCGCCCCCCCCCCCCCCCCGCCCCCATCGCTGCACAAAATAATTAAAAAATAAATAAAT
ACAAAATTGGGGGTGGGGAGGGGGGGGAGATGGGGAGAGTGAAGCAGAACGTGGGGCTCACCTCGACCAT
GGTAATAGCGATGACTAATACGTAGATGTACTGCCAAGTAGGAAAGTCCCATAAGGTCATGTACTGGGCA
TAATGCCAGGCGGGCCATTTACCGTCATTGACGTCAATAGGGGGCGTACTTGGCATATGATACACTTGAT
GTACTGCCAAGTGGGCAGTTTACCGTAAATACTCCACCCATTGACGTCAATGGAAAGTCCCTATTGGCGT
TACTATGGGAACATACGTCATTATTGACGTCAATGGTACTCTTCCTAGAGCATGGCTACGTAGATAAGTA
GCATGGCGGGTTAATCATTAACTACAAGGAACCCCTAGTGATGGAGTTGGCCACTCCCTCTCTGCGCGCT
CGCTCGCTCACTGAGGCCGGGCGACCAAAGGTCGCCCGACGCCCGGGCTTTGCCCGGGCGGCCTCAGTGA
GCGAGCGAGCGCGCAGCTGGCGTAATAGCGAAGAGGCCCGCACCGATCGCCCTTCCCAACAGTTGCGCAG
CCTGAATGGCGAATGGG
[124 nt withheld, positions 3378-3501]
C
[91 nt withheld, positions 3503-3593]
A
[49 nt withheld, positions 3595-3643]
CCTTTGACGTTGGAGTCCACGTTCTTT
[37 nt withheld, positions 3671-3707]
ACCCTATCTCGGTCTATTCTTTTGATTTATAAGGGATTTTGCCGATTTCGGCCTATTGGTTAAAAAATGA
GCTGATTTAACAAAAATTTAACGCGAATTTTAACAAAATATTAACGCTTACAATTTAGGTGGCACTTTTC
GGGGAAATGTGCGCGGAACCCCTATTTGTTTATTTTTCTAAATACATTCAAATATGTATCCGCTCATGAG
ACAATAACCCTGATAAATGCTTCAATAATATTGAAAAAGGAAGAGTATGAGTATTCAACATTTCCGTGTC
GCCCTTATTCCCTTTTTTGCGGCATTTTGCCTTCCTGTTTTTGCTCACCCAGAAACGCTGGTGAAAGTAA
AAGATGCTGAAGATCAGTTGGGTGCACGAGTGGGTTACATCGAACTGGATCTCAACAGCGGTAAGATCCT
TGAGAGTTTTCGCCCCGAAGAACGTTTTCCAATGATGAGCACTTTTAAAGTTCTGCTATGTGGCGCGGTA
TTATCCCGTATTGACGCCGGGCAAGAGCAACTCGGTCGCCGCATACACTATTCTCAGAATGACTTGGTTG
AGTACTCACCAGTCACAGAAAAGCATCTTACGGATGGCATGACAGTAAGAGAATTATGCAGTGCTGCCAT
AACCATGAGTGATAACACTGCGGCCAACTTACTTCTGACAACGATCGGAGGACCGAAGGAGCTAACCGCT
TTTTTGCACAACATGGGGGATCATGTAACTCGCCTTGATCGTTGGGAACCGGAGCTGAATGAAGCCATAC
CAAACGACGAGCGTGACACCACGATGCCTGTAGCAATGGCAACAACGTTGCGCAAACTATTAACTGGCGA
ACTACTTACTCTAGCTTCCCGGCAACAATTAATAGACTGGATGGAGGCGGATAAAGTTGCAGGACCACTT
CTGCGCTCGGCCCTTCCGGCTGGCTGGTTTATTGCTGATAAATCTGGAGCCGGTGAGCGTGGGTCTCGCG
GTATCATTGCAGCACTGGGGCCAGATGGTAAGCCCTCCCGTATCGTAGTTATCTACACGACGGGGAGTCA
GGCAACTATGGATGAACGAAATAGACAGATCGCTGAGATAGGTGCCTCACTGATTAAGCATTGGTAACTG
TCAGACCAAGTTTACTCATATATACTTTAGATTGATTTAAAACTTCATTTTTAATTTAAAAGGATCTAGG
TGAAGATCCTTTTTGATAATCTCATGACCAAAATCCCTTAACGTGAGTTTTCGTTCCACTGAGCGTCAGA
CCCCGTAGAAAAGATCAAAGGATCTTCTTGAGATCCTTTTTTTCTGCGCGTAATCTGCTGCTTGCAAACA
AAAAAACCACCGCTACCAGCGGTGGTTTGTTTGCCGGATCAAGAGCTACCAACTCTTTTTCCGAAGGTAA
CTGGCTTCAGCAGAGCGCAGATACCAAATACTGTTCTTCTAGTGTAGCCGTAGTTAGGCCACCACTTCAA
GAACTCTGTAGCACCGCCTACATACCTCGCTCTGCTAATCCTGTTACCAGTGGCTGCTGCCAGTGGCGAT
AAGTCGTGTCTTACCGGGTTGGACTCAAGACGATAGTTACCGGATAAGGCGCAGCGGTCGGGCTGAACGG
GGGGTTCGTGCACACAGCCCAGCTTGGAGCGAACGACCTACACCGAACTGAGATACCTACAGCGTGAGCT
ATGAGAAAGCGCCACGCTTCCCGAAGGGAGAAAGGCGGACAGGTATCCGGTAAGCGGCAGGGTCGGAACA
GGAGAGCGCACGAGGGAGCTTCCAGGGGGAAACGCCTGGTATCTTTATAGTCCTGTCGGGTTTCGCCACC
TCTGACTTGAGCGTCGATTTTTGTGATGCTCGTCAGGGGGGCGGAGCCTATGGAAAAACGCCAGCAACGC
GGCCTTTTTACGGTTCCTGGCCTTTTGCTGGCCTTTTGCTCACATGTTCTTTCCTGCGTTATCCCCTGAT
TCTGTGGATAACCGTATTACCGCCTTTGAGTGAGCTGATACCGCTCGCCGCAGCCGAACGACCGAGCGCA
GCGAGTCAGTGAGCGAGGAAGCGGAAG
Features (pLannotate 1.2.2; 22 found; start..end, strand, type, name):
      2..58      +  CDS            lacI (fragment): lac repressor; lacI; The lac repressor binds to the lac operator to inhibit transcription in E. coli. This inhibition can be relieved by adding lactose or isopropyl-β-D-thiogalactopyranoside (IPTG).
     52..185     -  repeat_region  AAV2 ITR: inverted terminal repeat of adeno-associated virus serotype 2 inverted
    256..324     +  CDS            large T antigen (fragment): large T antigen from SV40 (simian virus 40)
    347..468     +  polyA_signal   SV40 poly(A) signal: SV40 polyadenylation signal
    511..1099    -  misc_feature   WPRE: woodchuck hepatitis virus posttranscriptional regulatory element
   1099..1123    -  misc_feature   MCS (fragment): pBluescript multiple cloning site
   1141..1174    -  protein_bind   loxP: Cre-mediated recombination occurs in the 8-bp core sequence (GCATACAT). Cre recombinase
   1245..1278    -  protein_bind   lox2272: Cre-mediated recombination occurs in the 8-bp core sequence (GGATACTT). lox2272 sites are compatible with each other, but incompatible with loxP or loxN sites (Lee and Saito, 1988). Cre recombinase
   1301..2017    +  CDS            EGFP: EGFP is a basic (constitutively fluorescent) green fluorescent protein published in 1996, derived from Aequorea victoria. It is reported to be a rapidly-maturing weak dimer with moderate acid sensitivity.
   2043..2076    +  protein_bind   loxP: Cre-mediated recombination occurs in the 8-bp core sequence (GCATACAT). Cre recombinase
   2139..2172    +  protein_bind   lox2272: Cre-mediated recombination occurs in the 8-bp core sequence (GGATACTT). lox2272 sites are compatible with each other, but incompatible with loxP or loxN sites (Lee and Saito, 1988). Cre recombinase
   2171..2236    -  CDS            HBB (fragment): HBB_LEPEU - Experimental evidence at protein level: Swiss-Prot protein existence level 1. Involved in oxygen transport from the lung to the various peripheral tissues. From Lepus europaeus (European hare).
   2234..2364    -  intron         chimeric intron (fragment): chimera between introns from chicken β-actin and rabbit β-globin
   2453..2588    -  intron         hybrid intron (fragment): hybrid between chicken β-actin (CBA) and minute virus of mice (MMV) introns (Gray et al., 2011)
   2589..2866    -  promoter       chicken β-actin promoter: No description available
   2868..3116    -  enhancer       CMV enhancer (fragment): human cytomegalovirus immediate early enhancer
   3177..3309    +  repeat_region  AAV2 ITR (fragment): inverted terminal repeat of adeno-associated virus serotype 2 inverted
   3304..3373    +  CDS            lacZα (fragment): LacZα fragment of β-galactosidase; lacZ fragment
   3378..3806    +  rep_origin     f1 ori (sequence partly withheld): f1 bacteriophage origin of replication; arrow indicates direction of (+) strand synthesis
   3859..3963    +  promoter       AmpR promoter: bla
   3964..4824    +  CDS            AmpR: β-lactamase; bla; confers resistance to ampicillin, carbenicillin, and related antibiotics
   4995..5583    +  rep_origin     ori: high-copy-number ColE1/pMB1/pBR322/pUC origin of replication
