>Addgene plasmid #28304 | pAAV-FLEX-GFP Sequencing Result | analyzer sequence | sequence record 454424
ACTTCACCTCGGCGCGGGTCTTGTAGTTGCCGTCGTCCTTGAAGAAGATGGTGCGCTCCTGGACGTAGCC
TTCGGGCATGGCGGACTTGAAGAAGTCGTGCTGCTTCATGTGGTCGGGGTAGCGGCTGAAGCACTGCACG
CCGTAGGTCAGGGTGGTCACGAGGGTGGGCCAGGGCACGGGCAGCTTGCCGGTGGTGCAAATGAACTTCA
GGGTCAGCTTGCCGTAGGTGGCATCGCCCTCGCCCTCGCCGGACACGCTGAACTTGTGGCCGTTTACGTC
GCCGTCCAGCTCGACCAGGATGGGCACCACCCCGGTGAACAGCTCCTCGCCCTTGCTCACCATGGTGGCG
GTACCGAATTCTAGTATAACTTCGTATAGGATACTTTATACGAAGTTATCATTGGGATTCTTCCTATTTT
GATCCAAGCATCACCATCGACCCTCTAGTCCAGATCTCACCATCGACCCATAACTTCGTATAGCATACAT
TATACGAAGTTATGTCCCTCGAAGAGGTTCGAATTCGATATCAAGCTTATCGATAATCAACCTCTGGATT
ACAAAATTTGTGAAAGATTGACTGGTATTCTTAACTATGTTGCTCCTTTTACGCTATGTGGATACGCTGC
TTTAATGCCTTTGTATCATGCTATTGCTTCCCGTATGGCTTTCATTTTCTCCTCCTTGTATAAATCCTGG
TTGCTGTCTCTTTATGAGGAGTTGTGGCCCGTTGTCAGGCAACGTGGCGTGGTGTGCACTGTGTTTGCTG
ACGCAACCCCCACTGGTTGGGGCATTGCCACCACCTGTCAGCTCCTTTCCGGGACTTTCGCTTTCCCCCT
CCCTATTGCCACGGCGGAACTCATCGCCGCCTGCCTTGCCCGCTGCTGGACAGGGGCTCGGCTGTTGGGC
ACTGACAATTCCGTGGTGTTGTCGGGGAAATCATCGTCCTTTCCTTGGCTGCTCGCCTGTGTTGCCACCT
GGATTCTGCGCGGGACGTCCTTCTGCTACGTCCCTTCGGCCCTCAATCCAGCGGACCTTCCTTCCCGCGG
CCTGCTGCCGGCTCTGCGGCCTCTTCCGCGTCTTCGCCTTCGCCCTCAGACGAGTCGGATCTCCCTTTGG
GCCGCCTCCCCGCATCGATACCGTCGACCCGGGCGGCCGCTTCGAGCAGACATGATAAGATACATTGATG
AGTTTGGACAAACCACAACTAGAATGCAGTGAAAAAAATGCTTTATTTGTGAAATTTGTGATGCTATTGC
TTTATTTGTAACCATTATAAGCTGCAATAAACAAGTTAACAACAACAATTGCATTCATTTTATGTTTCAG
GTTCAGGGGGAGATGTGGGAGGTTTTTTAAAGCAAGTAAAACCTCTACAAATGTGGTAAAATCGATAAGG
ATCTTCCTAGAGCATGGCTACGTAGATAAGTAGCATGGCGGGTTAATCATTAACTACAAGGAACCCCTAG
TGATGGAGTTGGCCACTCCCTCTCTGCGCGCTCGCTCGCTCACTGAGGCCGGGCGACCAAAGGTCGCCCG
ACGCCCGGGCTTTGCCCGGGCGGCCTCAGTGAGCGAGCGAGCGCGCAGCTGGGGAGTGGCCAACTCCATC
ACTAGGGGTTCCTTGTAGTTAATGATTAACCCGCCATGCTACTTATCTACGTAGCCATGCTCTAGGAAGA
GTACCATTGACGTCAATAATGACGTATGTTCCCATAGTAACGCCAATAGGGACTTTCCATTGACGTCAAT
GGGTGGAGTATTTACGGTAAACTGCCCACTTGGCAGTACATCAAGTGTATCATATGCCAAGTACGCCCCC
TATTGACGTCAATGACGGTAAATGGCCCGCCTGGCATTATGCCCAGTACATGACCTTATGGGACTTTCCT
ACTTGGCAGTACATCTACGTATTAGTCATCGCTATTACCATGGTCGAGGTGAGCCCCACGTTCTGCTTCA
CTCTCCCCATCTCCCCCCCCTCCCCACCCCCAATTTTGTATTTATTTATTTTTTAATTATTTTGTGCAGC
GATGGGGGCGGGGGGGGGGGGGGGCGGGGGCCAGGGGGGGGGGGGGGGGGGGGGGGGGGGGGGGGGGGGG
GGGGGGGGGGGGGCGGGGCGGGGCGAGGCGGAGAGGTGCGGCGGCAGCCAATCAGAGCGGCGCGCTCCGA
AAGTTTCCTTTTATGGCGAGGCGGCGGCGGCGGCGGCCCTATAAAAAGCGAAGCGCGCGGCGGGCGGGAG
TCGCTGCGCGCTGCCTTCGCCCCGTGCCCCGCTCCGCCGCCGCCTCGCGCCGCCCGCCCCGGCTCTGACT
GACCGCGTTACTCCCACAGGTGAGCGGGCGGGACGGCCCTTCTCCTCCGGGCTGTAATTAGCGCTTGGTT
TAATGACGGCTTGTTTCTTTTCTGTGGCTGCGTGAAAGCCTTGAGGGGCTCCGGGAGGGCCCTTTGTGCG
GGGGGAGCGGCTCGGGGCTGTCCGCGGGGGGACGGCTGCCTTCGGGGGGGACGGGGCAGGGCGGGGTTCG
GCTTCTGGCGTGTGACCGGCGGCTCTAGAGCCTCTGCTAACCATGTTCATGCCTTCTTCTTTTTCCTACA
GCTCCTGGGCAACGTGCTGGTTATTGTGCTGTCTCATCATTTTGGCAAAGAATTGGATCCCCATAACTTC
GTATAAAGTATCCTATACGAAGTTATATCAAAATAGGAAGACCAATGCTTCACCATCGACCCGAATTGCC
AAGCATCACCATCGACCCATAACTTCGTATAATGTATGCTATACGAAGTTATACTAGGGATCCCCCCTCG
AGTTTTACTTGTACAGCTCGTCCATGCCGAGAGTGATCCCGGCGGCGGTCACGAACTCCAGCAGGACCAT
GTGATCGCGCTTCTCGTTGGGGTCTTTGCTCAGGGCGGACTGGGTGCTCAGGTAGTGGTTGTCGGGCAGC
AGCACGGGGCCGTCGCCGATGGGGGTGTTCTGCTGGTAGTGGTCGGCGAGCTGCACGCTGCCGTCCTCGA
TGTTGTGGCGGATCTTGAAGTTCACCTTGATGCCGTTCTTCTGCTTGTCGGCCATGATATAGACGTTGTG
GCTGTTGTAGTTGTACTCCAGCTTGTGCCCCAGGATGTTGCCGTCCTCCTTGAAGTCGATGCCCTTCAGC
TCGATGCGGTTCACCAGGGTGTCGCCCTCGA
Features (pLannotate 1.2.2; 16 found; start..end, strand, type, name):
    366..399     +  protein_bind   lox2272: Cre-mediated recombination occurs in the 8-bp core sequence (GGATACTT). lox2272 sites are compatible with each other, but incompatible with loxP or loxN sites (Lee and Saito, 1988). Cre recombinase
    470..503     +  protein_bind   loxP: Cre-mediated recombination occurs in the 8-bp core sequence (GCATACAT). Cre recombinase
    521..545     +  misc_feature   MCS (fragment): pBluescript multiple cloning site
    545..1133    +  misc_feature   WPRE: woodchuck hepatitis virus posttranscriptional regulatory element
   1176..1297    -  polyA_signal   SV40 poly(A) signal: SV40 polyadenylation signal
   1320..1388    -  CDS            large T antigen (fragment): large T antigen from SV40 (simian virus 40)
   1459..1591    +  repeat_region  AAV2 ITR (fragment): inverted terminal repeat of adeno-associated virus serotype 2 inverted
   1684..1932    +  enhancer       CMV enhancer (fragment): human cytomegalovirus immediate early enhancer
   1934..2077    +  promoter       chicken β-actin promoter (fragment): contains a 21-bp deletion relative to the standard chicken β-actin promoter
   2080..2236    +  promoter       chicken β-actin promoter (fragment): contains a 21-bp deletion relative to the standard chicken β-actin promoter
   2237..2372    +  intron         hybrid intron (fragment): hybrid between chicken β-actin (CBA) and minute virus of mice (MMV) introns (Gray et al., 2011)
   2461..2591    +  intron         chimeric intron (fragment): chimera between introns from chicken β-actin and rabbit β-globin
   2589..2654    +  CDS            HBB (fragment): HBB_LEPEU - Experimental evidence at protein level: Swiss-Prot protein existence level 1. Involved in oxygen transport from the lung to the various peripheral tissues. From Lepus europaeus (European hare).
   2653..2686    -  protein_bind   lox2272: Cre-mediated recombination occurs in the 8-bp core sequence (GGATACTT). lox2272 sites are compatible with each other, but incompatible with loxP or loxN sites (Lee and Saito, 1988). Cre recombinase
   2749..2782    -  protein_bind   loxP: Cre-mediated recombination occurs in the 8-bp core sequence (GCATACAT). Cre recombinase
   2808..343     -  CDS            EGFP (across the origin): EGFP is a basic (constitutively fluorescent) green fluorescent protein published in 1996, derived from Aequorea victoria. It is reported to be a rapidly-maturing weak dimer with moderate acid sensitivity.
