[The description below was written by a language model from this plasmid's Addgene catalogue record and pLannotate feature annotations shown in this document.]
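Description:
pAAV-FLEX-GFP is an adeno-associated virus transfer plasmid for Cre-dependent expression of green fluorescent protein in mammalian cells. It is built on the AAV-FLEX backbone and totals about 5.8 kb. It is maintained in E. coli through a ColE1/pUC-type origin and selected with ampicillin via the β-lactamase gene; an f1 phage origin is also present. The origin is annotated as a high-copy type, although the catalogue lists the plasmid as low copy. The record also specifies recombination-deficient host strains, which is the usual precaution for keeping the repeat-rich AAV2 inverted terminal repeats intact.

Between the two AAV2 ITRs, which direct replication and packaging of the intervening DNA into virions, lies a single expression cassette driven by the CAG promoter. This appears in the annotation as a CMV enhancer fragment, the chicken β-actin promoter and chimeric β-actin/β-globin intron sequence. Downstream is the roughly 720 bp GFP coding sequence, annotated as EGFP of Aequorea victoria origin, placed in the opposite orientation to the promoter. It is flanked on each side by a loxP and a lox2272 site, with the pairs in opposing orientations. In this FLEX (double-floxed inverted) arrangement no GFP is made until Cre recombinase inverts the coding sequence through one pair of compatible sites. Cre then excises through the other pair, leaving mismatched sites that lock the gene in the sense orientation. A WPRE follows to enhance transcript stability and expression, and the cassette ends with an SV40 polyadenylation signal.

The two annotated sequence records differ only in their start point and by a few nucleotides, and they show the same architecture. The construct is suited to producing recombinant AAV that labels only Cre-expressing cell populations, for example in Cre driver animals.
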