Addgene plasmid #28304: pAAV-FLEX-GFP
Purpose: Cre-dependent AAV-mediated expression of GFP under the CAG promoter
Depositing lab: Edward Boyden. Depositing organization: Massachusetts Institute of Technology.
Backbone
  Vector backbone: AAV-FLEX
  Backbone manufacturer: Scott Sternson
  Backbone size w/o insert (bp): 5047
  Vector type: Mammalian Expression, AAV, Cre/Lox ; Adeno-associated virus
Growth in bacteria
  Bacterial resistance: Ampicillin, 100 μg/mL
  Growth temperature: 30°C
  Growth strain: NEB Stable
  Growth instructions: Use recombinase-free E. coli (Stbl3, XL-10, Sure2 et.al), grow at 30C
  Copy number: Low Copy
Gene/Insert
  Gene/Insert name: GFP (alt name: Green fluorescent protein)
  Species: A. victoria
  Insert size (bp): 720
  Mutation: N/A
  Promoter: CAG
  Cloning method: Restriction Enzyme; 5′ cloning site KpnI (not destroyed); 3′ cloning site BsrGI (not destroyed)
  Sequencing primers: 5′ cttctggcgtgtgaccgg
Terms and licenses: Academic/Nonprofit Terms; Industry Terms: Not Available to Industry
Depositor comments: PLEASE CONTACT ED BOYDEN () FOR DETAILS ON THIS REAGENT AND FURTHER REAGENTS IN THIS LINE.
How to cite: pAAV-FLEX-GFP was a gift from Edward Boyden (Addgene plasmid # 28304 ; http://n2t.net/addgene:28304 ; RRID:Addgene_28304)
