>Addgene plasmid #28304 | pAAV-FLEX-GFP | addgene partial sequence | sequence record 34679 | 28304 with pCAG-F
ATAACTTCGTATAAAGTATCCTATACGAAGTTATATCAAAATAGGAAGACCAATGCTTCACCATCGACCC
GAATTGCCAAGCATCACCATCGACCCATAACTTCGTATAATGTATGCTATACGAAGTTATACTAGGGATC
CCCCCTCGAGTTTTACTTGTACAGCTCGTCCATGCCGAGAGTGATCCCGGCGGCGGTCACGAACTCCAGC
AGGACCATGTGATCGCGCTTCTCGTTGGGGTCTTTGCTCAGGGCGGACTGGGTGCTCAGGTAGTGGTTGT
CGGGCAGCAGCACGGGGCCGTCGCCGATGGGGGTGTTCTGCTGGTAGTGGTCGGCGAGCTGCACGCTGCC
GTCCTCGATGTTGTGGCGGATCTTGAAGTTCACCTTGATGCCGTTCTTCTGCTTGTCGGCCATGATATAG
ACGTTGTGGCTGTTGTAGTTGTACTCCAGCTTGTGCCCCAGGATGTTGCCGTCCTCCTTGAAGTCGATGC
CCTTCAGCTCGATGCGGTTCACCAGGGTGTCGCCCTCGAACTTCACCTCGGCGCGGGTCTTGTAGTTGCC
GTCGTCCTTGAAGAAGATGGTGCGCTCCTGGACGTAGCCTTCGGGCATGGCGGACTTGAAGAAGTCGTGC
TGCTTCATGTGGTCGGGGTAGCGGCTGAAGCACTGCACGCCGTAGGTCAGGGTGGTCACGAGGGTGGGCC
AGGGCACGGGCAGCTTGCCGGTGGTGCAAATGAACTTCAGGGTCAGCTTGCCG
