>Addgene plasmid #28304 | pAAV-FLEX-GFP | addgene partial sequence | sequence record 150512 | Futet-R 5'-CAAAGGCATTAAAGCAGCGT-3'
AAGGAGCAACATAGTTAAGAATACCAGTCAATCTTTCACAAATTTTGTAATCCAGAGGTTGATTATCGAT
AAGCTTGATATCGAATTCGAACCTCTTCGAGGGACATAACTTCGTATAATGTATGCTATACGAAGTTATG
GGTCGATGGTGAGATCTGGACTAGAGGGTCGATGGTGATGCTTGGATCAAAATAGGAAGAATCCCAATGA
TAACTTCGTATAAAGTATCCTATACGAAGTTATACTAGAATTCGGTACCGCCACCATGGTGAGCAAGGGC
GAGGAGCTGTTCACCGGGGTGGTGCCCATCCTGGTCGAGCTGGACGGCGACGTAAACGGCCACAAGTTCA
GCGTGTCCGGCGAGGGCGAGGGCGATGCCACCTACGGCAAGCTGACCCTGAAGTTCATTTGCACCACCGG
CAAGCTGCCCGTGCCCTGGCCCACCCTCGTGACCACCCTGACCTACGGCGTGCAGTGCTTCAGCCGCTAC
CCCGACCACATGAAGCAGCACGACTTCTTCAAGTCCGCCATGCCCGAAGGCTACGTCCAGGAGCGCACCA
TCTTCTTCAAGGACGACGGCAACTACAAGACCCGCGCCGAGGTGAAGTTCGAGGGCGACACCCTGGTGAA
CCGCATCGAGCTGAAGGGCATCGACTTCAAGGAGGACGGCAACATCCTGGGGCACAAGCTGGAGTACAAC
TACAACAGCCACAACGTCTATATCATGGCCGACAAGCAGAAGAACGGCATCAAGGTGAACTTCAAGATCC
GCCACAACATCGAGGACGGCAGCGTGCAGCTCGCCGACCACTACCAGCAGAACACCCCCATCGGCGACGG
CCCCGTGCTGCTGCCCGACAACCACTACCTGAGCACCCAGTCCGCCCTGAGCAAAGACCCCAACGAGAAG
CGCGATCACATGGTCCTGCTGGAGTTCGTGACCGCCGCCGGGATCACTCTCGGCATGGACGAGCTGTACA
AGTAAAACTCGAGGGGG
