>Addgene plasmid #28304 | pAAV-FLEX-GFP | addgene partial sequence | sequence record 151163 | EGFP-C 5'-CATGGTCCTGCTGGAGTTCGTG-3'
CTCTCGGCATGGACGAGCTGTACAAGTAAAACTCGAGGGGGGATCCCTAGTATAACTTCGTATAGCATAC
ATTATACGAAGTTATGGGTCGATGGTGATGCTTGGCAATTCGGGTCGATGGTGAAGCATTGGTCTTCCTA
TTTTGATATAACTTCGTATAGGATACTTTATACGAAGTTATGGGGATCCAATTCTTTGCCAAAATGATGA
GACAGCACAATAACCAGCACGTTGCCCAGGAGCTGTAGGAAAAAGAAGAAGGCATGAACATGGTTAGCAG
AGGCTCTAGAGCCGCCGGTCACACGCCAGAAGCCGAACCCCGCCCTGCCCCGTCCCCCCCGAAGGCAGCC
GTCCCCCCGCGGACAGCCCCGAGCCGCTCCCCCCGCACAAAGGGCCCTCCCGGAGCCCCTCAAGGCTTTC
ACGCAGCCACAGAAAAGAAACAAGCCGTCATTAAACCAAGCGCTAATTACAGCCCGGAGGAGAAGGGCCG
TCCCGCCCGCTCACCTGTGGGAGTAACGCGGTCA
